>Addgene plasmid #23394 | pDONR223-LOC652799 | depositor partial sequence | sequence record 10963 | Author sequence
ATGATAAACACTACAGTATTTGTAAACGATGGAGAAAATGTAGATTTGATTGTTGAATATGAAGCATTCC
CCAAACCTGAACACCAGCAGTGGATCTATATGAACAGAACCTTCACTGATAAATGGGAAGATTATCCCAA
GTCTGAGAATGAAAGTAATATCAGATACGTAAGTGAACTTCATCTAACGAGATTAAAAGGCACCGAAGGA
GGCACTTACACATTCCTAGTGTCCAATTCTGACGTCAATGCTGCCATAGCATTTAATGTTTATGTGAATA
CAAAACCAGAAATCCTGACTTACGACAGGCTCGTGAATGGCATGCTCCAATGTGTGGCAGCAGGATTCCC
AGAGCCCACAATAGATTGGTATTTTTGTCCAGGAACTGAGCAGAGATGCTCTGCTTCTGTACTGCCAGTG
GATGTGCAGACACTAAACTCATCTGGGCCACCGTTTGGAAAGCTAGTGGTTCAGAGTTCTATAGATTCTA
GTGCATTCAAGCACAATGGCACGGTTGAATGTAAGGCTTACAACGATGTGGGCAAGACTTCTGCCTATTT
TAACTTTGCATTTAAAGAGCAAATCCATCCCCACACCCTGTTCACTCCTTTGCTGATTGGTTTCGTAATC
GTAGCTGGCATGATGTGCATTATTGTGATGATTCTGACCTACAAATATTTACAGAAACCCATGTATGAAG
TACAGTGGAAGGTTGTTGAGGAGATTG
