>Addgene plasmid #23394 | pDONR223-LOC652799 | addgene partial sequence | sequence record 29213 | 23394 with M13pUC-fwd
ATAATGATTTTATTTTGACTGATAGTGACCTGTTCGTTGCAACAAATTGATGAGCAATGCTTTTTTATAA
TGCCAACTTTGTACAAAAAAGTTGGCACCATGATAAACACTACAGTATTTGTAAACGATGGAGAAAATGT
AGATTTGATTGTTGAATATGAAGCATTCCCCAAACCTGAACACCAGCAGTGGATCTATATGAACAGAACC
TTCACTGATAAATGGGAAGATTATCCCAAGTCTGAGAATGAAAGTAATATCAGATACGTAAGTGAACTTC
ATCTAACGAGATTAAAAGGCACCGAAGGAGGCACTTACACATTCCTAGTGTCCAATTCTGACGTCAATGC
TGCCATAGCATTTAATGTTTATGTGAATACAAAACCAGAAATCCTGACTTACGACAGGCTCGTGAATGGC
ATGCTCCAATGTGTGGCAGCAGGATTCCCAGAGCCCACAATAGATTGGTATTTTTGTCCAGGAACTGAGC
AGAGATGCTCTGCTTCTGTACTGCCAGTGGATGTGCAGACACTAAACTCATCTGGGCCACCGTTTGGAAA
GCTAGTGGTTCAGAGTTCTATAGATTCTAGTG
