[The description below was written by a language model from this plasmid's Addgene catalogue record.]
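Description:
pDONR223-LOC652799 is a Gateway entry clone built in the Invitrogen pDONR223 donor backbone (about 5 kb without insert). It carries a human open reading frame and serves as a shuttle for recombinational cloning rather than as an expression plasmid. It is maintained in E. coli as a high-copy plasmid under spectinomycin selection. No feature table accompanies the record, so the specific origin of replication and the att site arrangement are not documented. A clone made by Gateway cloning into a pDONR vector would normally have its ORF flanked by attL sites, ready for an LR reaction into a destination vector. M13 forward and reverse primer sites flank the insert for sequence verification.

The insert is an approximately 727 bp ORF from the human locus LOC652799, annotated as similar to the mast/stem cell growth factor receptor precursor (the KIT proto-oncogene tyrosine kinase, CD117). The clone carries three recorded amino-acid changes: S34Y, L35M and P114A. The ORF deliberately lacks a stop codon, so transfer into a suitable destination vector fuses it in frame to a C-terminal epitope tag and supplies the stop codon from the vector. No promoter driving the ORF is recorded, and the depositor notes that the plasmid should not be transfected directly. Instead, a companion set of lentiviral destination vectors (pLX301 to pLX304) is suggested for expression in mammalian cells. The clone belongs to a kit of ORF clones, and its associated publication concerns resistance to RAF inhibition arising through reactivation of the MAP kinase pathway.
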