Addgene plasmid #23394: pDONR223-LOC652799
Depositing lab: William Hahn & David Root. Depositing organization: Dana-Farber Cancer Institute. Publication: COT drives resistance to RAF inhibition through MAP kinase pathway reactivation. Johannessen CM, Boehm JS, Kim SY, Thomas SR, Wardwell L, Johnson LA, Emery CM, Stransky N, Cogdill AP, Barretina J, Caponigro G, Hieronymus H, Murray RR, Salehi-Ashtiani K, Hill DE, Vidal M, Zhao JJ, Yang X, Alkan O, Kim S, Harris JL, Wilson CJ, Myer VE, Finan PM, Root DE, Roberts TM, Golub T, Flaherty KT, Dummer R, Weber BL, Sellers WR, Schlegel R, Wargo JA, Hahn WC, Garraway LA. Nature. 2010 Dec 16;468(7326):968-72. doi: 10.1038/nature09627 PubMed 21107320.
Backbone
  Vector backbone: pDONR223
  Backbone manufacturer: Invitrogen
  Backbone size w/o insert (bp): 5005
  Vector type: Gateway Donor vector
Growth in bacteria
  Bacterial resistance: Spectinomycin, 50 μg/mL
  Growth temperature: 37°C
  Growth strain: DH5alpha
  Copy number: High Copy
Gene/Insert
  Gene/Insert name: LOC652799 (alt name: similar to Mast/stem cell growth factor receptor precursor (SCFR) (Proto-oncogene tyrosine-protein kinase Kit) (c-kit) (CD117 an)
  Species: H. sapiens (human)
  Insert size (bp): 727
  Mutation: S34Y L35M P114A
  Entrez Gene: LOC652799
  Cloning method: Gateway Cloning
  Sequencing primers: 5′ M13pUC-fwd; 3′ M13rev
Terms and licenses: Academic/Nonprofit Terms; Industry Terms: Not Available to Industry
Depositor comments: The ORF has no Stop codon. This design enables easy recombination into a destination vector to add an epitope tag of choice and Stop codon to the ORF. Do NOT use this plasmid directly for transfections. A set of 4 custom lentiviral vectors is available ( pLX301 (http://www.addgene.org/25895/) , pLX302 (http://www.addgene.org/25896/) , pLX303 (http://www.addgene.org/25897/) , pLX304 (http://www.addgene.org/25890/) ) to be used to express these ORFs in mammalian cells. These plasmids are not included in the kit and must be ordered separately.
How to cite: pDONR223-LOC652799 was a gift from William Hahn & David Root (Addgene plasmid # 23394 ; http://n2t.net/addgene:23394 ; RRID:Addgene_23394)
